Addgene plasmid #182339: mT2A-td-sfGFP-FNF
Purpose: Recombineering cassette plasmid for T2A-td-sfGFP-FNF
Depositing lab: Mario Capecchi. Depositing organization: University of Utah.
Backbone
  Vector backbone: Custom
  Backbone manufacturer: Hyung-song Nam, Capecchi laboratory
  Vector type: Mammalian Expression, Mouse Targeting ; FLP / FRT
  Selectable markers: Neomycin (select with G418)
Growth in bacteria
  Bacterial resistance: Ampicillin, 100 μg/mL
  Growth temperature: 30°C
  Growth strain: DH10B
  Copy number: High Copy
Gene/Insert
  Gene/Insert name: T2A-td-sfGFP-FNF
  Species: Synthetic
Resource information
  A portion of this plasmid was derived from a plasmid made by: sfGFP is from Sandia Biotech. FNF is from Addgene plasmid #22687.
Terms and licenses: Academic/Nonprofit Terms; Industry Terms: Not Available to Industry
Depositor comments: Release the insert with PmeI and PacI digest.
How to cite: mT2A-td-sfGFP-FNF was a gift from Mario Capecchi (Addgene plasmid # 182339 ; http://n2t.net/addgene:182339 ; RRID:Addgene_182339)
