[The description below was written by a language model from this plasmid's Addgene catalogue record and pLannotate feature annotations shown in this document.]
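Description:
mT2A-td-sfGFP-FNF is a 5,950-nt recombineering cassette plasmid built on a custom backbone with pBluescript-like elements (a fragment of the multiple cloning site, T3 promoter, lac promoter/operator region and a partial f1 origin). It is maintained in E. coli through a high-copy ColE1/pUC-type origin and an ampicillin resistance gene. It is catalogued as a mouse targeting, FLP/FRT-type vector rather than a stand-alone expression plasmid. It serves as a source of a modular cassette that the depositor notes can be released by PmeI and PacI digestion.

The payload is a synthetic T2A-td-sfGFP-FNF module. The feature table shows two consecutive superfolder GFP coding sequences in the same orientation, matching the tandem-dimer ("td") reporter in the name. The T2A element is not annotated but, from the construct name, presumably lies in the short region upstream of the first sfGFP copy. A T2A peptide causes ribosomal skipping, so an in-frame fusion to the end of an endogenous coding sequence would yield the native protein and the fluorescent reporter as separate products. No promoter is annotated upstream of the reporter, consistent with expression depending on the targeted locus.

Downstream, in reverse orientation, is the FNF (FRT-neo-FRT) selection unit. It consists of a neomycin/kanamycin phosphotransferase gene driven by both the mouse PGK promoter and the bacterial EM7 promoter and terminated by a bGH polyadenylation signal, all flanked by two minimal FRT sites. The dual promoters permit kanamycin selection in bacteria during recombineering and G418 selection in mammalian cells. FLP recombinase can later excise the marker, leaving a single FRT site. The record supports its use for building knock-in reporter targeting constructs for mouse alleles.
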