Features (pLannotate 1.2.2; 19 found; start..end, strand, type, name):
    169..882     +  CDS            Superfolder GFP: Superfolder GFP is a basic (constitutively fluorescent) green fluorescent protein published in 2005, derived from Aequorea victoria. It is reported to be a very rapidly-maturing weak dimer.
    913..1626    +  CDS            Superfolder GFP: Superfolder GFP is a basic (constitutively fluorescent) green fluorescent protein published in 2005, derived from Aequorea victoria. It is reported to be a very rapidly-maturing weak dimer.
   1662..1695    -  protein_bind   FRT (minimal): supports FLP-mediated excision but not integration (Turan and Bode, 2011) FLP recombinase from the Saccharomyces cerevisiae 2μ plasmid
   1725..1746    -  promoter       SV40 promoter (fragment): SV40 enhancer and early promoter
   1750..1974    -  polyA_signal   bGH poly(A) signal: bovine growth hormone polyadenylation signal
   2012..2815    -  CDS            NeoR/KanR: aminoglycoside phosphotransferase from Tn5; aph(3')-II (or nptII); confers resistance to neomycin, kanamycin, and G418 (Geneticin®)
   2834..2881    -  promoter       EM7 promoter: synthetic bacterial promoter&nbsp
   2893..3392    -  promoter       PGK promoter: mouse phosphoglycerate kinase 1 promoter
   3456..3489    -  protein_bind   FRT (minimal): supports FLP-mediated excision but not integration (Turan and Bode, 2011) FLP recombinase from the Saccharomyces cerevisiae 2μ plasmid
   3490..3517    +  misc_feature   MCS (fragment): pBluescript multiple cloning site
   3544..3562    -  promoter       T3 promoter: promoter for bacteriophage T3 RNA polymerase
   3607..3623    -  protein_bind   lac operator: The lac repressor binds to the lac operator to inhibit transcription in E. coli. This inhibition can be relieved by adding lactose or isopropyl-β-D-thiogalactopyranoside (IPTG). lac repressor encoded by lacI
   3631..3661    -  promoter       lac promoter: promoter for the E. coli lac operon
   3676..3697    -  protein_bind   CAP binding site: CAP binding activates transcription in the presence of cAMP. E. coli catabolite activator protein
   3710..3802    -  CDS            lacI (fragment): lac repressor; lacI; The lac repressor binds to the lac operator to inhibit transcription in E. coli. This inhibition can be relieved by adding lactose or isopropyl-β-D-thiogalactopyranoside (IPTG).
   3985..4573    -  rep_origin     ori: high-copy-number ColE1/pMB1/pBR322/pUC origin of replication
   4744..5604    -  CDS            AmpR: β-lactamase; bla; confers resistance to ampicillin, carbenicillin, and related antibiotics
   5605..5709    -  promoter       AmpR promoter: bla
   5736..66      +  rep_origin     f1 ori (fragment) (across the origin) (sequence partly withheld): f1 bacteriophage origin of replication; arrow indicates direction of (+) strand synthesis
>Addgene plasmid #182339 | mT2A-td-sfGFP-FNF | addgene full sequence | sequence record 358195 | Addgene NGS Result
TA
[49 nt withheld, positions 3-51]
CCTTTGACGTTGGAGATTCGTTTAAACGGAGGATCTGGCGGAAGATCTGAAGGCCGCGGCAGCCTGCTGA
CATGCGGCGACGTGGAAGAGAACCCTGGCCCTGCTCCTGGCAGCACAATGAGCAAAGGAGAAGAACTTTT
CACTGGAGTTGTCCCAATTCTTGTTGAATTAGATGGTGATGTTAATGGGCACAAATTTTCTGTCCGTGGA
GAGGGTGAAGGTGATGCTACAAACGGAAAACTCACCCTTAAATTTATTTGCACTACTGGAAAACTACCTG
TTCCGTGGCCAACACTTGTCACTACTCTGACCTATGGTGTTCAATGCTTTTCCCGTTATCCGGATCACAT
GAAACGGCATGACTTTTTCAAGAGTGCCATGCCCGAAGGTTATGTACAGGAACGCACTATATCTTTCAAA
GATGACGGGACCTACAAGACGCGTGCTGAAGTCAAGTTTGAAGGTGATACCCTTGTTAATCGTATCGAGT
TAAAGGGTATTGATTTTAAAGAAGATGGAAACATTCTTGGACACAAACTCGAGTACAACTTTAACTCACA
CAATGTATACATCACGGCAGACAAACAAAAGAATGGAATCAAAGCTAACTTCAAAATTCGCCACAACGTT
GAAGATGGTTCCGTTCAACTAGCAGACCATTATCAACAAAATACTCCAATTGGCGATGGCCCTGTCCTTT
TACCAGACAACCATTACCTGTCGACACAATCTGTCCTTTCGAAAGATCCCAACGAAAAGCGTGACCACAT
GGTCCTTCTTGAGTTTGTAACTGCTGCTGGGATTACACATGGCATGGATGAGCTCTACAAAGGTTCTGCT
GGATCTGCAGCAGGATCTGGTATGAGCAAAGGAGAAGAACTTTTCACTGGAGTTGTCCCAATTCTTGTTG
AATTAGATGGTGATGTTAATGGGCACAAATTTTCTGTCCGTGGAGAGGGTGAAGGTGATGCTACAAACGG
AAAACTCACCCTTAAATTTATTTGCACTACTGGAAAACTACCTGTTCCGTGGCCAACACTTGTCACTACT
CTGACCTATGGTGTTCAATGCTTTTCCCGTTATCCGGATCACATGAAACGGCATGACTTTTTCAAGAGTG
CCATGCCCGAAGGTTATGTACAGGAACGCACTATATCTTTCAAAGATGACGGGACCTACAAGACGCGTGC
TGAAGTCAAGTTTGAAGGTGATACCCTTGTTAATCGTATCGAGTTAAAGGGTATTGATTTTAAAGAAGAT
GGAAACATTCTTGGACACAAACTCGAGTACAACTTTAACTCACACAATGTATACATCACGGCAGACAAAC
AAAAGAATGGAATCAAAGCTAACTTCAAAATTCGCCACAACGTTGAAGATGGTTCCGTTCAACTAGCAGA
CCATTATCAACAAAATACTCCAATTGGCGATGGCCCTGTCCTTTTACCAGACAACCATTACCTGTCGACA
CAATCTGTCCTTTCGAAAGATCCCAACGAAAAGCGTGACCACATGGTCCTTCTTGAGTTTGTAACTGCTG
CTGGGATTACACATGGCATGGATGAGCTCTACAAATGAGGCGCGCCGGATCCATTATGTACCTGACTGAT
GAAGTTCCTATACTTTCTAGAGAATAGGAACTTCGAAGGGTTCCGCAAGCTCTAGTCGAGCCCCAGCTGG
TTCTTTCCGCCTCAGAAGCCATAGAGCCCACCGCATCCCCAGCATGCCTGCTATTGTCTTCCCAATCCTC
CCCCTTGCTGTCCTGCCCCACCCCACCCCCCAGAATAGAATGACACCTACTCAGACAATGCGATGCAATT
TCCTCATTTTATTAGGAAAGGACAGTGGGAGTGGCACCTTCCAGGGTCAAGGAAGGCACGGGGGAGGGGC
AAACAACAGATGGCTGGCAACTAGAAGGCACAGTCGAGGCTGATCAGCGAGCTCTAGAGAATTGATCCCC
TCAGAAGAACTCGTCAAGAAGGCGATAGAAGGCGATGCGCTGCGAATCGGGAGCGGCGATACCGTAAAGC
ACGAGGAAGCGGTCAGCCCATTCGCCGCCAAGCTCTTCAGCAATATCACGGGTAGCCAACGCTATGTCCT
GATAGCGGTCCGCCACACCCAGCCGGCCACAGTCGATGAATCCAGAAAAGCGGCCATTTTCCACCATGAT
ATTCGGCAAGCAGGCATCGCCATGGGTCACGACGAGATCATCGCCGTCGGGCATGCGCGCCTTGAGCCTG
GCGAACAGTTCGGCTGGCGCGAGCCCCTGATGCTCTTCGTCCAGATCATCCTGATCGACAAGACCGGCTT
CCATCCGAGTACGTGCTCGCTCGATGCGATGTTTCGCTTGGTGGTCGAATGGGCAGGTAGCCGGATCAAG
CGTATGCAGCCGCCGCATTGCATCAGCCATGATGGATACTTTCTCGGCAGGAGCAAGGTGAGATGACAGG
AGATCCTGCCCCGGCACTTCGCCCAATAGCAGCCAGTCCCTTCCCGCTTCAGTGACAACGTCGAGCACAG
CTGCGCAAGGAACGCCCGTCGTGGCCAGCCACGATAGCCGCGCTGCCTCGTCCTGCAGTTCATTCAGGGC
ACCGGACAGGTCGGTCTTGACAAAAAGAACCGGGCGCCCCTGCGCTGACAGCCGGAACACGGCGGCATCA
GAGCAGCCGATTGTCTGTTGTGCCCAGTCATAGCCGAATAGCCTCTCCACCCAAGCGGCCGGAGAACCTG
CGTGCAATCCATCTTGTTCAATGGCCGATCCCATGGTTTAGTTCCTCACCTTGTCGTATTATACTATGCC
GATATACTATGCCGATGATTAATTGTCAACAGGCTGCAGGTCGAAAGGCCCGGAGATGAGGAAGAGGAGA
ACAGCGCGGCAGACGTGCGCTTTTGAAGCGTGCAGAATGCCGGGCCTCCGGAGGACCTTCGGGCGCCCGC
CCCGCCCCTGAGCCCGCCCCTGAGCCCGCCCCCGGACCCACCCCTTCCCAGCCTCTGAGCCCAGAAAGCG
AAGGAGCAAAGCTGCTATTGGCCGCTGCCCCAAAGGCCTACCCGCTTCCATTGCTCAGCGGTGCTGTCCA
TCTGCACGAGACTAGTGAGACGTGCTACTTCCATTTGTCACGTCCTGCACGACGCGAGCTGCGGGGCGGG
GGGGAACTTCCTGACTAGGGGAGGAGTAGAAGGTGGCGCGAAGGGGCCACCAAAGAACGGAGCCGGTTGG
CGCCTACCGGTGGATGTGGAATGTGTGCGAGGCCAGAGGCCACTTGTGTAGCGCCAAGTGCCCAGCGGGG
CTGCTAAAGCGCATGCTCCAGACTGCCTTGGGAAAAGCGCCTCCCCTACCCGGTAGAATTTCGACGACCT
GCAGCCAAGCTAGCTTGGCTGGACGTAAACTCCTCTTCAGACCTGAAGTTCCTATACTTTCTAGAGAATA
GGAACTTCGGAATTCGATATCAAGCTTATCGATACCTTAATTAAGAGCTCCAGCTTTTGTTCCCTTTAGT
GAGGGTTAATTTCGAGCTTGGCGTAATCATGGTCATAGCTGTTTCCTGTGTGAAATTGTTATCCGCTCAC
AATTCCACACAACATACGAGCCGGAAGCATAAAGTGTAAAGCCTGGGGTGCCTAATGAGTGAGCTAACTC
ACATTAATTGCGTTGCGCTCACTGCCCGCTTTCCAGTCGGGAAACCTGTCGTGCCAGCTGCATTAATGAA
TCGGCCAACGCGCGGGGAGAGGCGGTTTGCGTATTGGGCGCTCTTCCGCTTCCTCGCTCACTGACTCGCT
GCGCTCGGTCGTTCGGCTGCGGCGAGCGGTATCAGCTCACTCAAAGGCGGTAATACGGTTATCCACAGAA
TCAGGGGATAACGCAGGAAAGAACATGTGAGCAAAAGGCCAGCAAAAGGCCAGGAACCGTAAAAAGGCCG
CGTTGCTGGCGTTTTTCCATAGGCTCCGCCCCCCTGACGAGCATCACAAAAATCGACGCTCAAGTCAGAG
GTGGCGAAACCCGACAGGACTATAAAGATACCAGGCGTTTCCCCCTGGAAGCTCCCTCGTGCGCTCTCCT
GTTCCGACCCTGCCGCTTACCGGATACCTGTCCGCCTTTCTCCCTTCGGGAAGCGTGGCGCTTTCTCATA
GCTCACGCTGTAGGTATCTCAGTTCGGTGTAGGTCGTTCGCTCCAAGCTGGGCTGTGTGCACGAACCCCC
CGTTCAGCCCGACCGCTGCGCCTTATCCGGTAACTATCGTCTTGAGTCCAACCCGGTAAGACACGACTTA
TCGCCACTGGCAGCAGCCACTGGTAACAGGATTAGCAGAGCGAGGTATGTAGGCGGTGCTACAGAGTTCT
TGAAGTGGTGGCCTAACTACGGCTACACTAGAAGAACAGTATTTGGTATCTGCGCTCTGCTGAAGCCAGT
TACCTTCGGAAAAAGAGTTGGTAGCTCTTGATCCGGCAAACAAACCACCGCTGGTAGCGGTGGTTTTTTT
GTTTGCAAGCAGCAGATTACGCGCAGAAAAAAAGGATCTCAAGAAGATCCTTTGATCTTTTCTACGGGGT
CTGACGCTCAGTGGAACGAAAACTCACGTTAAGGGATTTTGGTCATGAGATTATCAAAAAGGATCTTCAC
CTAGATCCTTTTAAATTAAAAATGAAGTTTTAAATCAATCTAAAGTATATATGAGTAAACTTGGTCTGAC
AGTTACCAATGCTTAATCAGTGAGGCACCTATCTCAGCGATCTGTCTATTTCGTTCATCCATAGTTGCCT
GACTCCCCGTCGTGTAGATAACTACGATACGGGAGGGCTTACCATCTGGCCCCAGTGCTGCAATGATACC
GCGAGACCCACGCTCACCGGCTCCAGATTTATCAGCAATAAACCAGCCAGCCGGAAGGGCCGAGCGCAGA
AGTGGTCCTGCAACTTTATCCGCCTCCATCCAGTCTATTAATTGTTGCCGGGAAGCTAGAGTAAGTAGTT
CGCCAGTTAATAGTTTGCGCAACGTTGTTGCCATTGCTACAGGCATCGTGGTGTCACGCTCGTCGTTTGG
TATGGCTTCATTCAGCTCCGGTTCCCAACGATCAAGGCGAGTTACATGATCCCCCATGTTGTGCAAAAAA
GCGGTTAGCTCCTTCGGTCCTCCGATCGTTGTCAGAAGTAAGTTGGCCGCAGTGTTATCACTCATGGTTA
TGGCAGCACTGCATAATTCTCTTACTGTCATGCCATCCGTAAGATGCTTTTCTGTGACTGGTGAGTACTC
AACCAAGTCATTCTGAGAATAGTGTATGCGGCGACCGAGTTGCTCTTGCCCGGCGTCAATACGGGATAAT
ACCGCGCCACATAGCAGAACTTTAAAAGTGCTCATCATTGGAAAACGTTCTTCGGGGCGAAAACTCTCAA
GGATCTTACCGCTGTTGAGATCCAGTTCGATGTAACCCACTCGTGCACCCAACTGATCTTCAGCATCTTT
TACTTTCACCAGCGTTTCTGGGTGAGCAAAAACAGGAAGGCAAAATGCCGCAAAAAAGGGAATAAGGGCG
ACACGGAAATGTTGAATACTCATACTCTTCCTTTTTCAATATTATTGAAGCATTTATCAGGGTTATTGTC
TCATGAGCGGATACATATTTGAATGTATTTAGAAAAATAAACAAATAGGGGTTCCGCGCACATTTCCCCG
AAAAGTGCCACCTG
[124 nt withheld, positions 5736-5859]
C
[90 nt withheld, positions 5861-5950]
